Addgene plasmid #26056: YFP-NavII-III
Depositing lab: Matthew Grubb. Depositing organization: King's College London. Publication: Activity-dependent relocation of the axon initial segment fine-tunes neuronal excitability. Grubb MS, Burrone J. Nature. 2010 Jun 24. 465(7301):1070-4. 10.1038/nature09160 PubMed 20543823.
Backbone
  Vector backbone: pEYFP-N1
  Backbone manufacturer: Clontech
  Backbone size w/o insert (bp): 4700
  Vector type: Mammalian Expression
Growth in bacteria
  Bacterial resistance: Kanamycin, 50 μg/mL
  Growth temperature: 37°C
  Growth strain: DH5alpha
  Copy number: High Copy
Gene/Insert
  Gene/Insert name: Nav1.2 (alt names: sodium channel subunit Nav1.2; sodium channel, voltage-gated)
  Species: R. norvegicus (rat)
  Insert size (bp): 684
  Mutation: The insert codes only for the intracellular loop between transmembrane domains II and III
  Entrez Gene: Scn2a (a.k.a. NachII, Nav1.2, RII/RIIA, RNSCPIIR, SCN, Scn2a1, Scn2a2, ScpII)
  Tag / fusion protein: YFP (N terminal on backbone)
  Cloning method: Restriction Enzyme; 5′ cloning site BsrGI (not destroyed); 3′ cloning site BsrGI (not destroyed)
  Sequencing primers: 5′ CMV-F
Terms and licenses: Academic/Nonprofit Terms; Industry Terms: Not Available to Industry
How to cite: YFP-NavII-III was a gift from Matthew Grubb (Addgene plasmid # 26056 ; http://n2t.net/addgene:26056 ; RRID:Addgene_26056)
