[The description below was written by a language model from this plasmid's Addgene catalogue record.]
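Description:
YFP-NavII-III is a mammalian expression plasmid built on the Clontech pEYFP-N1 backbone (about 4.7 kb without insert). It is maintained in E. coli as a high-copy plasmid under kanamycin selection. The record gives no feature table, so origins of replication and regulatory elements are not itemised. The listing of a CMV forward sequencing primer fits the CMV immediate-early promoter that normally drives expression in this vector family, but the promoter is not stated as a field.

The insert is a 684 bp fragment of rat Scn2a, which encodes the voltage-gated sodium channel alpha subunit Nav1.2. It covers only the intracellular loop between transmembrane domains II and III, not the full channel. The fragment was cloned into a BsrGI site, and the site is preserved on both sides. Although pEYFP-N1 is usually used to place YFP at the C terminus of an insert, BsrGI cloning here puts the loop downstream of the fluorescent protein, so YFP sits at the N terminus of the fusion, as the record notes. Because the same enzyme was used at both ends, the cloning was not directional, and orientation would need to be confirmed by sequencing.

The associated publication concerns activity-dependent relocation of the axon initial segment and its effect on neuronal excitability. From general knowledge, the Nav II-III loop carries the ankyrin-G-binding motif that concentrates sodium channels at the axon initial segment. The fusion is therefore most plausibly used as a fluorescent marker for visualising that compartment in transfected neurons, though the catalogue fields do not describe the application directly.
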