>Addgene plasmid #26056 | YFP-NavII-III | depositor partial sequence | sequence record 12228 | Author sequence
TGTACAAGAGTTCTTTCAGCTCAGACAACCTGGCTGCCACAGATGACGATAACGAAATGAACAACCTCCA
GATAGCCGTGGGAAGGATGCAGAAGGGAATTGATTTTGTTAAAAGGAAGATACGTGAATTCATTCAGAAA
GCCTTTGTCAGAAAGCAGAAAGCTTTAGATGAAATCAAACCGCTGGAAGATCTGAATAACAAGAAAGACA
GTTGTATCTCCAACCACACGACCATAGAAATAGGCAAGGACCTCAATTACCTCAAAGATGGAAACGGGAC
GACCAGTGGCATAGGCAGCAGTGTGGAGAAGTATGTGGTAGATGAGAGTGATTACATGTCGTTCATAAAC
AACCCCAGCCTCACCGTGACTGTGCCCATCGCCCTTGGAGAGTCTGACTTTGAAAACTTAAACACGGAAG
AATTCAGTAGTGAGTCAGATATGGAAGAAAGCAAGGAGAAATTGAATGCAACTAGCTCATCTGAGGGCAG
TACGGTTGATATAGGCGCTCCGGCAGAGGGAGAGCAGCCAGAGGCCGAACCGGAAGAATCGCTTGAACCG
GAAGCGTGTTTCACAGAAGACTGTGTGAGAAAGTTCAAGTGTTGTCAGATAAGCATAGAAGAGGGCAAAG
GCAAGCTCTGGTGGAACTTGAGGAAAACGTGCTACAAGATAAGCTAGCTGTACA
