>Addgene plasmid #26056 | YFP-NavII-III | addgene partial sequence | sequence record 31661 | 26056 with EGFP-C
GAGCTGTCAGAGTTCTTTCAGCTCAGACAACCTGGCTGCCACAGATGACGATAACGAAATGAACAACCTC
CAGATAGCCGTGGGAAGGATGCAGAAGGGAATTGATTTTGTTAAAAGGAAGATACGTGAATTCATTCAGA
AAGCCTTTGTCAGAAAGCAGAAAGCTTTAGATGAAATCAAACCGCTGGAAGATCTGAATAACAAGAAAGA
CAGTTGTATCTCCAACCACACGACCATAGAAATAGGCAAGGACCTCAATTACCTCAAAGATGGAAACGGG
ACGACCAGTGGCATAGGCAGCAGTGTGGAGAAGTATGTGGTAGATGAGAGTGATTACATGTCGTTCATAA
ACAACCCCAGCCTCACCGTGACTGTGCCCATCGCCCTTGGAGAGTCTGACTTTGAAAACTTAAACACGGA
AGAATTCAGTAGTGAGTCAGATATGGAAGAAAGCAAGGAGAAATTGAATGCAACTAGCTCATCTGAGGGC
AGTACGGTTGATATAGGCGCTCCGGCAGAGGGAGAGCAGCCAGAGGCCGAACCGGAAGAATCGCTTGAAC
CGGAAGCGTGTTTCACAGAAGACTGTGTGAGAAAGTTCAAGTGTTGTCAGATAAGCATAGAAGAGGGCAA
AGGCAAGCTCTGGTGGAACTTGAGGAAAACGTGCTACAAGATAAGCTAGCTGTACAAGTAAAGCGGCCGC
GACTCTAGATCATAATCAGCCATACCACATTTGTAGAGGTTTTACTTGCTTTAAAAAACCTCCCACACCT
CCCCCTGAACCTGAAACATAAAATGAATGCAATTGTTGTTGTTAACTTGTTTATTGCAGCTTATAATGGT
TACCAATAAAGCAATAGCATCACAAATTTCACAAATAAAGCATTTTTTTCACTGCATTCTAGTTGTGGTT
TGTCC
